Addgene plasmid #120070: pMaCTag-Z27
Purpose: Template for C-terminal PCR tagging of mammalian genes (Zeocin selection) with 1xHA
Depositing lab: Michael Knop. Depositing organization: Universitaet Heidelberg. Publication: CRISPR-Cas12a-assisted PCR tagging of mammalian genes. Fueller J, Herbst K, Meurer M, Gubicza K, Kurtulmus B, Knopf JD, Kirrmaier D, Buchmuller BC, Pereira G, Lemberg MK, Knop M. J Cell Biol. 2020 Jun 1;219(6). pii: 151766. doi: 10.1083/jcb.201910210. PubMed 32406907.
Backbone
  Vector backbone: pFA6a
  Backbone size w/o insert (bp): 2412
  Vector type: PCR Template
  Selectable markers: Zeocin
Growth in bacteria
  Bacterial resistance: Ampicillin, 100 μg/mL
  Growth temperature: 37°C
  Growth strain: DH5alpha
  Copy number: High Copy
Gene/Insert
  Gene/Insert name: 1xHA
  Species: H. sapiens (human)
  Promoter: None
  Tag / fusion protein: 1xHA (C terminal on backbone)
  Cloning method: Restriction Enzyme; 5′ cloning site BamHI (not destroyed); 3′ cloning site SpeI (not destroyed)
  Sequencing primers: 5′ SP6; 3′ AAACCACAACTAGAATGCAGTG
Terms and licenses: Academic/Nonprofit Terms; Industry Terms: Not Available to Industry
Depositor comments: Template plasmid for C-terminal PCR tagging of mammalian genes. For M1 and M2 tagging oligo design please visit www.pcr-tagging.com Please visit https://www.biorxiv.org/content/early/2018/11/20/473876 for BioRxiv preprint
How to cite: pMaCTag-Z27 was a gift from Michael Knop (Addgene plasmid # 120070 ; http://n2t.net/addgene:120070 ; RRID:Addgene_120070)
