[The description below was written by a language model from this plasmid's Addgene catalogue record, the feature table of its GenBank file and pLannotate feature annotations shown in this document.]
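Description:
pMaCTag-Z27 is a 3,895 bp PCR template plasmid built on the pFA6a backbone. It is not an expression vector: it supplies a tagging cassette that is amplified and used for C-terminal tagging of endogenous mammalian genes in a CRISPR-Cas12a-assisted PCR tagging scheme. In E. coli it is maintained at high copy through a ColE1/pUC-type origin and selected with ampicillin via the bla gene. SP6 and T7 promoter sequences flank the cassette region and mainly serve as sequencing landmarks. Short lacI, rop and bom fragments detected by automated annotation appear to be backbone remnants.

The cassette opens with a single HA epitope tag that has no promoter of its own, because after integration it is meant to be read in frame from the 3′ end of the targeted gene. An SV40 polyadenylation signal follows to terminate the tagged transcript. Downstream lies a Zeocin selection unit consisting of the SV40 enhancer/early promoter (which includes the SV40 origin), a Kozak sequence, the Sh ble coding sequence and a bGH poly(A) signal. This is followed by a human U6 Pol III promoter. The annotation shows no guide RNA downstream of U6. In this tagging approach the gene-specific tagging oligos (called M1 and M2 in the record) provide the locus-specific sequences during PCR, and the U6 promoter is presumably positioned to drive a Cas12a crRNA added by the reverse oligo. Two loxP sites bracket the marker and the U6 promoter, so Cre recombinase could be used to remove this segment after selection, leaving the HA tag and its terminator. The two feature tables agree and differ only by a small coordinate offset.
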