LOCUS       Exported 3895 bp ds-DNA circular SYN 13-MAY-2021
DEFINITION  Template for C-terminal PCR tagging of mammalian genes (Zeocin
            selection) with 1xHA.
ACCESSION   .
VERSION     .
KEYWORDS    pMaCTag-Z27
SOURCE      synthetic DNA construct
  ORGANISM  synthetic DNA construct
REFERENCE   1 (bases 1 to 3895)
  AUTHORS   Fueller J, Herbst K, Meurer M, Gubicza K, Kurtulmus B, Knopf JD,
            Kirrmaier D, Buchmuller BC, Pereira G, Lemberg MK, Knop M
  TITLE     CRISPR-Cas12a-assisted PCR tagging of mammalian genes.
  JOURNAL   J Cell Biol. 2020 Jun 1;219(6). pii: 151766. doi:
            10.1083/jcb.201910210.
  PUBMED    32406907
REFERENCE   2 (bases 1 to 3895)
  AUTHORS   .
  TITLE     Direct Submission
  JOURNAL   Exported May 13, 2021 from SnapGene Server 1.1.58
            http://www.snapgene.com
FEATURES             Location/Qualifiers
     source          1..3895
                     /organism="synthetic DNA construct"
                     /mol_type="other DNA"
     CDS             64..90
                     /codon_start=1
                     /product="HA (human influenza hemagglutinin) epitope tag"
                     /label=HA
                     /translation="YPYDVPDYA"
     polyA_signal    100..221
                     /label=SV40 poly(A) signal
                     /note="SV40 polyadenylation signal"
     primer_bind     complement(137..156)
                     /label=SV40pA-R
                     /note="SV40 polyA, reverse primer"
     primer_bind     191..210
                     /label=EBV-rev
                     /note="SV40 polyA terminator, reverse primer"
     protein_bind    228..261
                     /label=loxP
                     /bound_moiety="Cre recombinase"
                     /note="Cre-mediated recombination occurs in the 8-bp core
                     sequence (GCATACAT)."
     promoter        268..584
                     /label=SV40 promoter
                     /note="SV40 enhancer and early promoter"
     rep_origin      435..570
                     /label=SV40 ori
                     /note="SV40 origin of replication"
     primer_bind     497..516
                     /label=SV40pro-F
                     /note="SV40 promoter/origin, forward primer"
     regulatory      591..600
                     /regulatory_class="other"
                     /note="vertebrate consensus sequence for strong initiation
                     of translation (Kozak, 1987)"
     CDS             597..971
                     /codon_start=1
                     /gene="Sh ble from Streptoalloteichus hindustanus"
                     /product="antibiotic-binding protein"
                     /label=BleoR
                     /note="confers resistance to bleomycin, phleomycin, and
                     Zeocin(TM)"
                     /translation="MAKLTSAVPVLTARDVAGAVEFWTDRLGFSRDFVEDDFAGVVRDD
                     VTLFISAVQDQVVPDNTLAWVWVRGLDELYAEWSEVVSTNFRDASGPAMTEIGEQPWGR
                     EFALRDPAGNCVHFVAEEQD"
     polyA_signal    981..1205
                     /label=bGH poly(A) signal
                     /note="bovine growth hormone polyadenylation signal"
     promoter        1212..1452
                     /label=U6 promoter
                     /note="RNA polymerase III promoter for human U6 snRNA"
     primer_bind     1212..1232
                     /label=hU6-F
                     /note="Human U6 promoter, forward primer"
     primer_bind     1383..1402
                     /label=LKO.1 5'
                     /note="Human U6 promoter, forward primer"
     protein_bind    1462..1495
                     /label=loxP
                     /bound_moiety="Cre recombinase"
                     /note="Cre-mediated recombination occurs in the 8-bp core
                     sequence (GCATACAT)."
     primer_bind     complement(1532..1551)
                     /label=T7
                     /note="T7 promoter, forward primer"
     promoter        complement(1533..1551)
                     /label=T7 promoter
                     /note="promoter for bacteriophage T7 RNA polymerase"
     primer_bind     complement(1638..1655)
                     /label=L4440
                     /note="L4440 vector, forward primer"
     rep_origin      complement(1809..2397)
                     /direction=LEFT
                     /label=ori
                     /note="high-copy-number ColE1/pMB1/pBR322/pUC origin of
                     replication"
     primer_bind     complement(1889..1908)
                     /label=pBR322ori-F
                     /note="pBR322 origin, forward primer"
     CDS             complement(2568..3428)
                     /codon_start=1
                     /gene="bla"
                     /product="beta-lactamase"
                     /label=AmpR
                     /note="confers resistance to ampicillin, carbenicillin, and
                     related antibiotics"
                     /translation="MSIQHFRVALIPFFAAFCLPVFAHPETLVKVKDAEDQLGARVGYI
                     ELDLNSGKILESFRPEERFPMMSTFKVLLCGAVLSRIDAGQEQLGRRIHYSQNDLVEYS
                     PVTEKHLTDGMTVRELCSAAITMSDNTAANLLLTTIGGPKELTAFLHNMGDHVTRLDRW
                     EPELNEAIPNDERDTTMPVAMATTLRKLLTGELLTLASRQQLIDWMEADKVAGPLLRSA
                     LPAGWFIADKSGAGERGSRGIIAALGPDGKPSRIVVIYTTGSQATMDERNRQIAEIGAS
                     LIKHW"
     primer_bind     3191..3210
                     /label=Amp-R
                     /note="Ampicillin resistance gene, reverse primer"
     promoter        complement(3429..3533)
                     /gene="bla"
                     /label=AmpR promoter
     primer_bind     3601..3619
                     /label=pBRforEco
                     /note="pBR322 vectors, upsteam of EcoRI site, forward
                     primer"
     primer_bind     complement(3657..3679)
                     /label=pGEX 3'
                     /note="pGEX vectors, reverse primer"
     primer_bind     3779..3798
                     /label=pRS-marker
                     /note="pRS vectors, use to sequence yeast selectable
                     marker"
     promoter        3879..2
                     /label=SP6 promoter
                     /note="promoter for bacteriophage SP6 RNA polymerase"
     primer_bind     3879..1
                     /label=SP6
                     /note="SP6 promoter, forward primer"
ORIGIN
        1 gaacgcggcc gccagctgaa gcttcgtacg tcaggtggag gaggtagtgg cggaggcgga
       61 tcctacccat acgacgtccc agactacgct tgaactagta acttgtttat tgcagcttat
      121 aatggttaca aataaagcaa tagcatcaca aatttcacaa ataaagcatt tttttcactg
      181 cattctagtt gtggtttgtc caaactcatc aatgtatctt agtcgatata acttcgtata
      241 gcatacatta tacgaagtta tgtcgacggt gtggaaagtc cccaggctcc ccagcaggca
      301 gaagtatgca aagcatgcat ctcaattagt cagcaaccag gtgtggaaag tccccaggct
      361 ccccagcagg cagaagtatg caaagcatgc atctcaatta gtcagcaacc atagtcccgc
      421 ccctaactcc gcccatcccg cccctaactc cgcccagttc cgcccattct ccgccccatg
      481 gctgactaat tttttttatt tatgcagagg ccgaggccgc ctcggcctct gagctattcc
      541 agaagtagtg aggaggcttt tttggaggcc taggcttttg caaagaattc gccaccatgg
      601 ccaagttgac cagtgccgtt ccggtgctca ccgcgcgcga cgtcgccgga gcggtcgagt
      661 tctggaccga ccggctcggg ttctcccggg acttcgtgga ggacgacttc gccggtgtgg
      721 tccgggacga cgtgaccctg ttcatcagcg cggtccagga ccaggtggtg ccggacaaca
      781 ccctggcctg ggtgtgggtg cgcggcctgg acgagctgta cgccgagtgg tcggaggtcg
      841 tgtccacgaa cttccgggac gcctccgggc cggccatgac cgagatcggc gagcagccgt
      901 gggggcggga gttcgccctg cgcgacccgg ccggcaactg cgtgcacttc gtggccgagg
      961 agcaggactg actgcagcga ctgtgccttc tagttgccag ccatctgttg tttgcccctc
     1021 ccccgtgcct tccttgaccc tggaaggtgc cactcccact gtcctttcct aataaaatga
     1081 ggaaattgca tcgcattgtc tgagtaggtg tcattctatt ctggggggtg gggtggggca
     1141 ggacagcaag ggggaggatt gggaagacaa tagcaggcat gctggggatg cggtgggctc
     1201 tatggctcga ggagggccta tttcccatga ttccttcata tttgcatata cgatacaagg
     1261 ctgttagaga gataattgga attaatttga ctgtaaacac aaagatatta gtacaaaata
     1321 cgtgacgtag aaagtaataa tttcttgggt agtttgcagt tttaaaatta tgttttaaaa
     1381 tggactatca tatgcttacc gtaacttgaa agtatttcga tttcttggct ttatatatct
     1441 tgtggaaagg acgaaacacc gataacttcg tatagcatac attatacgaa gttatggtac
     1501 cgatgcagct agcccgcgga tctgccggtc tccctatagt gagtcgtatt aatttcgata
     1561 agccaggtta acctgcatta atgaatcggc caacgcgcgg ggagaggcgg tttgcgtatt
     1621 gggcgctctt ccgcttcctc gctcactgac tcgctgcgct cggtcgttcg gctgcggcga
     1681 gcggtatcag ctcactcaaa ggcggtaata cggttatcca cagaatcagg ggataacgca
     1741 ggaaagaaca tgtgagcaaa aggccagcaa aaggccagga accgtaaaaa ggccgcgttg
     1801 ctggcgtttt tccataggct ccgcccccct gacgagcatc acaaaaatcg acgctcaagt
     1861 cagaggtggc gaaacccgac aggactataa agataccagg cgtttccccc tggaagctcc
     1921 ctcgtgcgct ctcctgttcc gaccctgccg cttaccggat acctgtccgc ctttctccct
     1981 tcgggaagcg tggcgctttc tcaatgctca cgctgtaggt atctcagttc ggtgtaggtc
     2041 gttcgctcca agctgggctg tgtgcacgaa ccccccgttc agcccgaccg ctgcgcctta
     2101 tccggtaact atcgtcttga gtccaacccg gtaagacacg acttatcgcc actggcagca
     2161 gccactggta acaggattag cagagcgagg tatgtaggcg gtgctacaga gttcttgaag
     2221 tggtggccta actacggcta cactagaagg acagtatttg gtatctgcgc tctgctgaag
     2281 ccagttacct tcggaaaaag agttggtagc tcttgatccg gcaaacaaac caccgctggt
     2341 agcggtggtt tttttgtttg caagcagcag attacgcgca gaaaaaaagg atctcaagaa
     2401 gatcctttga tcttttctac ggggtctgac gctcagtgga acgaaaactc acgttaaggg
     2461 attttggtca tgagattatc aaaaaggatc ttcacctaga tccttttaaa ttaaaaatga
     2521 agttttaaat caatctaaag tatatatgag taaacttggt ctgacagtta ccaatgctta
     2581 atcagtgagg cacctatctc agcgatctgt ctatttcgtt catccatagt tgcctgactc
     2641 cccgtcgtgt agataactac gatacgggag ggcttaccat ctggccccag tgctgcaatg
     2701 ataccgcgag acccacgctc accggctcca gatttatcag caataaacca gccagccgga
     2761 agggccgagc gcagaagtgg tcctgcaact ttatccgcct ccatccagtc tattaattgt
     2821 tgccgggaag ctagagtaag tagttcgcca gttaatagtt tgcgcaacgt tgttgccatt
     2881 gctacaggca tcgtggtgtc acgctcgtcg tttggtatgg cttcattcag ctccggttcc
     2941 caacgatcaa ggcgagttac atgatccccc atgttgtgca aaaaagcggt tagctccttc
     3001 ggtcctccga tcgttgtcag aagtaagttg gccgcagtgt tatcactcat ggttatggca
     3061 gcactgcata attctcttac tgtcatgcca tccgtaagat gcttttctgt gactggtgag
     3121 tactcaacca agtcattctg agaatagtgt atgcggcgac cgagttgctc ttgcccggcg
     3181 tcaatacggg ataataccgc gccacatagc agaactttaa aagtgctcat cattggaaaa
     3241 cgttcttcgg ggcgaaaact ctcaaggatc ttaccgctgt tgagatccag ttcgatgtaa
     3301 cccactcgtg cacccaactg atcttcagca tcttttactt tcaccagcgt ttctgggtga
     3361 gcaaaaacag gaaggcaaaa tgccgcaaaa aagggaataa gggcgacacg gaaatgttga
     3421 atactcatac tcttcctttt tcaatattat tgaagcattt atcagggtta ttgtctcatg
     3481 agcggataca tatttgaatg tatttagaaa aataaacaaa taggggttcc gcgcacattt
     3541 ccccgaaaag tgccacctga cgtctaagaa accattatta tcatgacatt aacctataaa
     3601 aataggcgta tcacgaggcc ctttcgtctc gcgcgtttcg gtgatgacgg tgaaaacctc
     3661 tgacacatgc agctcccgga gacggtcaca gcttgtctgt aagcggatgc cgggagcaga
     3721 caagcccgtc agggcgcgtc agcgggtgtt ggcgggtgtc ggggctggct taactatgcg
     3781 gcatcagagc agattgtact gagagtgcac catatggaca tattgtcgtt agaacgcggc
     3841 tacaattaat acataacctt atgtatcata cacatacgat ttaggtgaca ctata
//
