Features (pLannotate 1.2.2; 15 found; start..end, strand, type, name):
      1..19      +  promoter       SP6 promoter: promoter for bacteriophage SP6 RNA polymerase
    117..238     +  polyA_signal   SV40 poly(A) signal: SV40 polyadenylation signal
    245..278     +  protein_bind   loxP: Cre-mediated recombination occurs in the 8-bp core sequence (GCATACAT). Cre recombinase
    285..601     +  promoter       SV40 promoter: SV40 enhancer and early promoter
    614..988     +  CDS            BleoR: antibiotic-binding protein; Sh ble from Streptoalloteichus hindustanus; confers resistance to bleomycin, phleomycin, and Zeocin™
    998..1222    +  polyA_signal   bGH poly(A) signal: bovine growth hormone polyadenylation signal
   1229..1469    +  promoter       U6 promoter: RNA polymerase III promoter for human U6 snRNA
   1479..1512    +  protein_bind   loxP: Cre-mediated recombination occurs in the 8-bp core sequence (GCATACAT). Cre recombinase
   1550..1568    -  promoter       T7 promoter: promoter for bacteriophage T7 RNA polymerase
   1590..1643    -  CDS            lacI (fragment): lac repressor; lacI; The lac repressor binds to the lac operator to inhibit transcription in E. coli. This inhibition can be relieved by adding lactose or isopropyl-β-D-thiogalactopyranoside (IPTG).
   1826..2414    -  rep_origin     ori: high-copy-number ColE1/pMB1/pBR322/pUC origin of replication
   2585..3445    -  CDS            AmpR: β-lactamase; bla; confers resistance to ampicillin, carbenicillin, and related antibiotics
   3446..3550    -  promoter       AmpR promoter: bla
   3645..3680    +  CDS            rop (fragment): Rop protein, which maintains plasmids at low copy number; rop
   3782..3833    +  misc_feature   bom (fragment): basis of mobility region from pBR322
>Addgene plasmid #120070 | pMaCTag-Z27 | addgene full sequence | sequence record 232680 | Addgene NGS Result
ATTTAGGTGACACTATAGAACGCGGCCGCCAGCTGAAGCTTCGTACGTCAGGTGGAGGAGGTAGTGGCGG
AGGCGGATCCTACCCATACGACGTCCCAGACTACGCTTGAACTAGTAACTTGTTTATTGCAGCTTATAAT
GGTTACAAATAAAGCAATAGCATCACAAATTTCACAAATAAAGCATTTTTTTCACTGCATTCTAGTTGTG
GTTTGTCCAAACTCATCAATGTATCTTAGTCGATATAACTTCGTATAGCATACATTATACGAAGTTATGT
CGACGGTGTGGAAAGTCCCCAGGCTCCCCAGCAGGCAGAAGTATGCAAAGCATGCATCTCAATTAGTCAG
CAACCAGGTGTGGAAAGTCCCCAGGCTCCCCAGCAGGCAGAAGTATGCAAAGCATGCATCTCAATTAGTC
AGCAACCATAGTCCCGCCCCTAACTCCGCCCATCCCGCCCCTAACTCCGCCCAGTTCCGCCCATTCTCCG
CCCCATGGCTGACTAATTTTTTTTATTTATGCAGAGGCCGAGGCCGCCTCGGCCTCTGAGCTATTCCAGA
AGTAGTGAGGAGGCTTTTTTGGAGGCCTAGGCTTTTGCAAAGAATTCGCCACCATGGCCAAGTTGACCAG
TGCCGTTCCGGTGCTCACCGCGCGCGACGTCGCCGGAGCGGTCGAGTTCTGGACCGACCGGCTCGGGTTC
TCCCGGGACTTCGTGGAGGACGACTTCGCCGGTGTGGTCCGGGACGACGTGACCCTGTTCATCAGCGCGG
TCCAGGACCAGGTGGTGCCGGACAACACCCTGGCCTGGGTGTGGGTGCGCGGCCTGGACGAGCTGTACGC
CGAGTGGTCGGAGGTCGTGTCCACGAACTTCCGGGACGCCTCCGGGCCGGCCATGACCGAGATCGGCGAG
CAGCCGTGGGGGCGGGAGTTCGCCCTGCGCGACCCGGCCGGCAACTGCGTGCACTTCGTGGCCGAGGAGC
AGGACTGACTGCAGCGACTGTGCCTTCTAGTTGCCAGCCATCTGTTGTTTGCCCCTCCCCCGTGCCTTCC
TTGACCCTGGAAGGTGCCACTCCCACTGTCCTTTCCTAATAAAATGAGGAAATTGCATCGCATTGTCTGA
GTAGGTGTCATTCTATTCTGGGGGGTGGGGTGGGGCAGGACAGCAAGGGGGAGGATTGGGAAGACAATAG
CAGGCATGCTGGGGATGCGGTGGGCTCTATGGCTCGAGGAGGGCCTATTTCCCATGATTCCTTCATATTT
GCATATACGATACAAGGCTGTTAGAGAGATAATTGGAATTAATTTGACTGTAAACACAAAGATATTAGTA
CAAAATACGTGACGTAGAAAGTAATAATTTCTTGGGTAGTTTGCAGTTTTAAAATTATGTTTTAAAATGG
ACTATCATATGCTTACCGTAACTTGAAAGTATTTCGATTTCTTGGCTTTATATATCTTGTGGAAAGGACG
AAACACCGATAACTTCGTATAGCATACATTATACGAAGTTATGGTACCGATGCAGCTAGCCCGCGGATCT
GCCGGTCTCCCTATAGTGAGTCGTATTAATTTCGATAAGCCAGGTTAACCTGCATTAATGAATCGGCCAA
CGCGCGGGGAGAGGCGGTTTGCGTATTGGGCGCTCTTCCGCTTCCTCGCTCACTGACTCGCTGCGCTCGG
TCGTTCGGCTGCGGCGAGCGGTATCAGCTCACTCAAAGGCGGTAATACGGTTATCCACAGAATCAGGGGA
TAACGCAGGAAAGAACATGTGAGCAAAAGGCCAGCAAAAGGCCAGGAACCGTAAAAAGGCCGCGTTGCTG
GCGTTTTTCCATAGGCTCCGCCCCCCTGACGAGCATCACAAAAATCGACGCTCAAGTCAGAGGTGGCGAA
ACCCGACAGGACTATAAAGATACCAGGCGTTTCCCCCTGGAAGCTCCCTCGTGCGCTCTCCTGTTCCGAC
CCTGCCGCTTACCGGATACCTGTCCGCCTTTCTCCCTTCGGGAAGCGTGGCGCTTTCTCATAGCTCACGC
TGTAGGTATCTCAGTTCGGTGTAGGTCGTTCGCTCCAAGCTGGGCTGTGTGCACGAACCCCCCGTTCAGC
CCGACCGCTGCGCCTTATCCGGTAACTATCGTCTTGAGTCCAACCCGGTAAGACACGACTTATCGCCACT
GGCAGCAGCCACTGGTAACAGGATTAGCAGAGCGAGGTATGTAGGCGGTGCTACAGAGTTCTTGAAGTGG
TGGCCTAACTACGGCTACACTAGAAGAACAGTATTTGGTATCTGCGCTCTGCTGAAGCCAGTTACCTTCG
GAAAAAGAGTTGGTAGCTCTTGATCCGGCAAACAAACCACCGCTGGTAGCGGTGGTTTTTTTGTTTGCAA
GCAGCAGATTACGCGCAGAAAAAAAGGATCTCAAGAAGATCCTTTGATCTTTTCTACGGGGTCTGACGCT
CAGTGGAACGAAAACTCACGTTAAGGGATTTTGGTCATGAGATTATCAAAAAGGATCTTCACCTAGATCC
TTTTAAATTAAAAATGAAGTTTTAAATCAATCTAAAGTATATATGAGTAAACTTGGTCTGACAGTTACCA
ATGCTTAATCAGTGAGGCACCTATCTCAGCGATCTGTCTATTTCGTTCATCCATAGTTGCCTGACTCCCC
GTCGTGTAGATAACTACGATACGGGAGGGCTTACCATCTGGCCCCAGTGCTGCAATGATACCGCGAGACC
CACGCTCACCGGCTCCAGATTTATCAGCAATAAACCAGCCAGCCGGAAGGGCCGAGCGCAGAAGTGGTCC
TGCAACTTTATCCGCCTCCATCCAGTCTATTAATTGTTGCCGGGAAGCTAGAGTAAGTAGTTCGCCAGTT
AATAGTTTGCGCAACGTTGTTGCCATTGCTACAGGCATCGTGGTGTCACGCTCGTCGTTTGGTATGGCTT
CATTCAGCTCCGGTTCCCAACGATCAAGGCGAGTTACATGATCCCCCATGTTGTGCAAAAAAGCGGTTAG
CTCCTTCGGTCCTCCGATCGTTGTCAGAAGTAAGTTGGCCGCAGTGTTATCACTCATGGTTATGGCAGCA
CTGCATAATTCTCTTACTGTCATGCCATCCGTAAGATGCTTTTCTGTGACTGGTGAGTACTCAACCAAGT
CATTCTGAGAATAGTGTATGCGGCGACCGAGTTGCTCTTGCCCGGCGTCAATACGGGATAATACCGCGCC
ACATAGCAGAACTTTAAAAGTGCTCATCATTGGAAAACGTTCTTCGGGGCGAAAACTCTCAAGGATCTTA
CCGCTGTTGAGATCCAGTTCGATGTAACCCACTCGTGCACCCAACTGATCTTCAGCATCTTTTACTTTCA
CCAGCGTTTCTGGGTGAGCAAAAACAGGAAGGCAAAATGCCGCAAAAAAGGGAATAAGGGCGACACGGAA
ATGTTGAATACTCATACTCTTCCTTTTTCAATATTATTGAAGCATTTATCAGGGTTATTGTCTCATGAGC
GGATACATATTTGAATGTATTTAGAAAAATAAACAAATAGGGGTTCCGCGCACATTTCCCCGAAAAGTGC
CACCTGACGTCTAAGAAACCATTATTATCATGACATTAACCTATAAAAATAGGCGTATCACGAGGCCCTT
TCGTCTCGCGCGTTTCGGTGATGACGGTGAAAACCTCTGACACATGCAGCTCCCGGAGACGGTCACAGCT
TGTCTGTAAGCGGATGCCGGGAGCAGACAAGCCCGTCAGGGCGCGTCAGCGGGTGTTGGCGGGTGTCGGG
GCTGGCTTAACTATGCGGCATCAGAGCAGATTGTACTGAGAGTGCACCATATGGACATATTGTCGTTAGA
ACGCGGCTACAATTAATACATAACCTTATGTATCATACACATACG
